Addgene plasmid #153921: pGBW-m4252976
Purpose: Mammalian expression plasmid for SARS-CoV-2 nsp11
Depositing lab: Ginkgo Bioworks & Benjie Chen. Depositing organization: Ginkgo Bioworks.
Backbone
  Vector backbone: pTwist_CMV_Puro_6 with AarI site removed
  Backbone size w/o insert (bp): 6080
  Vector type: Mammalian Expression
  Selectable markers: Puromycin
Growth in bacteria
  Bacterial resistance: Ampicillin, 100 μg/mL
  Growth temperature: 37°C
  Growth strain: DH5alpha
  Copy number: High Copy
Gene/Insert
  Gene/Insert name: SARS-CoV-2 nsp11
  Species: Severe acute respiratory syndrome coronavirus 2
  Insert size (bp): 32
  Mutation: wt
  Entrez Gene: ORF1ab (a.k.a. GU280_gp01)
  Promoter: CMV
  Cloning method: Unknown
Resource information
  A portion of this plasmid was derived from a plasmid made by: GinkgoBioworks
Depositor comments: NCBI reference sequence: YP_009725312.1
How to cite: pGBW-m4252976 was a gift from Ginkgo Bioworks & Benjie Chen (Addgene plasmid # 153921 ; http://n2t.net/addgene:153921 ; RRID:Addgene_153921)
