[The description below was written by a language model from this plasmid's Addgene catalogue record and the feature table of its GenBank file.]
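Description:
pGBW-m4252976 is a mammalian expression plasmid for SARS-CoV-2 nsp11, the very short peptide from the ORF1ab polyprotein region. It is built on a pTwist_CMV_Puro_6 backbone from which an AarI site was removed. The circular sequence record is 6131 bp, and the catalogue lists a wild-type insert of only 32 bp. In bacteria the plasmid replicates from a high-copy ColE1/pUC-type origin and is selected through the beta-lactamase (AmpR) gene.

The expression cassette runs on the complement strand. The human CMV immediate-early enhancer and promoter drive transcription toward a Kozak consensus for strong translation initiation, and an SV40 polyadenylation signal closes the unit. The nsp11 coding segment is not annotated as a feature in the table; by position it would lie in the short interval between the Kozak element and the SV40 poly(A). The associated collection title describes the constructs as tagged for expression and/or purification, but neither the catalogue fields nor the feature table identifies a tag here.

A separate cassette places puromycin N-acetyltransferase under the human ubiquitin C promoter with a synthetic poly(A) signal, which allows puromycin selection of transfected mammalian cells. The backbone also carries elements that isolate the transcription units from one another and from bacterial read-through. These include 5' and 3' beta-globin insulator fragments, a second synthetic poly(A) signal, and paired rrnG and T7 terminators. The construct is intended for transient or puromycin-selected expression of nsp11 in mammalian cells, as part of a set of SARS-CoV-2 protein expression plasmids.
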