LOCUS       Exported 6131 bp ds-DNA circular SYN 13-MAY-2021
DEFINITION  Mammalian expression plasmid for SARS-CoV-2 nsp11.
ACCESSION   .
VERSION     .
KEYWORDS    pGBW-m4252976
SOURCE      synthetic DNA construct
  ORGANISM  synthetic DNA construct
REFERENCE   1 (bases 1 to 6131)
  TITLE     SARS-CoV-2 protein Mammalian expression constructs, tagged, for
            protein expression and/or purification
REFERENCE   2 (bases 1 to 6131)
  AUTHORS   .
  TITLE     Direct Submission
  JOURNAL   Exported May 13, 2021 from SnapGene Server 1.1.58
            http://www.snapgene.com
FEATURES             Location/Qualifiers
     source          1..6131
                     /organism="synthetic DNA construct"
                     /mol_type="other DNA"
     polyA_signal    96..144
                     /note="synthetic polyadenylation signal"
     CDS             complement(171..770)
                     /codon_start=1
                     /gene="pac from Streptomyces alboniger"
                     /product="puromycin N-acetyltransferase"
                     /label=PuroR
                     /note="confers resistance to puromycin"
                     /translation="MTEYKPTVRLATRDDVPRAVRTLAAAFADYPATRHTVDPDRHIER
                     VTELQELFLTRVGLDIGKVWVADDGAAVAVWTTPESVEAGAVFAEIGPRMAELSGSRLA
                     AQQQMEGLLAPHRPKEPAWFLATVGVSPDHQGKGLGSAVVLPGVEAAERAGVPAFLETS
                     APRNLPFYERLGFTVTADVEVPEGPRTWCMTRKPGA"
     primer_bind     complement(254..274)
                     /label=Puro-F
                     /note="Puromycin resistance gene, forward primer"
     primer_bind     751..770
                     /label=Puro-R
                     /note="Puromycin resistance gene, reverse primer. Also
                     called puro-variant-R"
     promoter        complement(774..1983)
                     /label=UbC promoter
                     /note="human ubiquitin C promoter"
     primer_bind     complement(918..937)
                     /label=hUBCpro-F
                     /note="Human Ubiquitin C (UbC) promoter, forward primer"
     rep_origin      2483..3071
                     /direction=RIGHT
                     /label=ori
                     /note="high-copy-number ColE1/pMB1/pBR322/pUC origin of
                     replication"
     primer_bind     2972..2991
                     /label=pBR322ori-F
                     /note="pBR322 origin, forward primer"
     misc_feature    3297..3368
                     /label=3' beta-globin insulator
                     /note="insulator downstream of the human beta-globin locus
                     (Farrell et al., 2002)"
     terminator      3413..3549
                     /label=rrnG terminator
                     /note="transcription terminator from the E. coli ribosomal
                     RNA rrnG operon (Albrechtsen et al., 1991)"
     terminator      3579..3625
                     /label=T7 terminator
                     /note="transcription terminator for bacteriophage T7 RNA
                     polymerase"
     polyA_signal    3740..3861
                     /label=SV40 poly(A) signal
                     /note="SV40 polyadenylation signal"
     primer_bind     complement(3777..3796)
                     /label=SV40pA-R
                     /note="SV40 polyA, reverse primer"
     primer_bind     3831..3850
                     /label=EBV-rev
                     /note="SV40 polyA terminator, reverse primer"
     regulatory      3946..3955
                     /regulatory_class="other"
                     /note="vertebrate consensus sequence for strong initiation
                     of translation (Kozak, 1987)"
     promoter        complement(4024..4226)
                     /label=CMV promoter
                     /note="human cytomegalovirus (CMV) immediate early
                     promoter"
     primer_bind     complement(4053..4073)
                     /label=CMV-F
                     /note="Human CMV immediate early promoter, forward primer"
     enhancer        4228..4531
                     /label=CMV enhancer
                     /note="human cytomegalovirus immediate early enhancer"
     polyA_signal    4612..4660
                     /note="synthetic polyadenylation signal"
     terminator      4678..4724
                     /label=T7 terminator
                     /note="transcription terminator for bacteriophage T7 RNA
                     polymerase"
     misc_feature    4729..4800
                     /label=5' beta-globin insulator
                     /note="insulator upstream of the human beta-globin locus
                     (Farrell et al., 2002)"
     terminator      4952..5088
                     /label=rrnG terminator
                     /note="transcription terminator from the E. coli ribosomal
                     RNA rrnG operon (Albrechtsen et al., 1991)"
     CDS             complement(5101..5961)
                     /codon_start=1
                     /gene="bla"
                     /product="beta-lactamase"
                     /label=AmpR
                     /note="confers resistance to ampicillin, carbenicillin, and
                     related antibiotics"
                     /translation="MSIQHFRVALIPFFAAFCLPVFAHPETLVKVKDAEDQLGARVGYI
                     ELDLNSGKILESFRPEERFPMMSTFKVLLCGAVLSRIDAGQEQLGRRIHYSQNDLVEYS
                     PVTEKHLTDGMTVRELCSAAITMSDNTAANLLLTTIGGPKELTAFLHNMGDHVTRLDRW
                     EPELNEAIPNDERDTTMPVAMATTLRKLLTGELLTLASRQQLIDWMEADKVAGPLLRSA
                     LPAGWFIADKSGAGERGSRGIIAALGPDGKPSRIVVIYTTGSQATMDERNRQIAEIGAS
                     LIKHW"
     primer_bind     5724..5743
                     /label=Amp-R
                     /note="Ampicillin resistance gene, reverse primer"
ORIGIN
        1 gattccgact ggctgactgc caagcaacga tatggatcgt cgagactcgc actgagagga
       61 tcgttctcgg tacaccaggc gcgcctagcg ttacacacac aaaaaaccaa cacacatcca
      121 tcttcgatgg atagcgattt tattatctaa gactaggctt acatactagc ctaggcaccg
      181 ggcttgcggg tcatgcacca ggtgcgcggt ccttcgggca cctcgacgtc ggcggtgacg
      241 gtgaagccga gccgctcgta gaaggggagg ttgcggggcg cggaggtctc caggaaggcg
      301 ggcaccccgg cgcgctcggc ggcctccact ccggggagca cgacggcgct gcccagaccc
      361 ttgccctggt ggtcgggcga gacgccgacg gtggccagga accacgcggg ctccttgggc
      421 cggtgcggcg ccaggaggcc ctccatctgt tgctgcgcgg ccagccggga accgctcaac
      481 tcggccatgc gcgggccgat ctcggcgaac accgcccccg cttcgacgct ctccggcgtg
      541 gtccagaccg ccaccgcggc gccgtcgtcc gcgacccaca ccttgccgat gtcgagcccg
      601 acgcgcgtga ggaagagttc ttgcagctcg gtgacccgct cgatgtggcg gtccggatcg
      661 acggtgtggc gcgtggcggg gtagtcggcg aacgcggcgg cgagggtgcg tacggccctg
      721 gggacgtcgt cgcgggtggc gaggcgcacc gtgggcttgt actcggtcat gttgtctaac
      781 aaaaaagcca aaaacggcca gaatttagcg gacaatttac aagtctaaca ctgaaaatta
      841 catattgacc caaatgatta catttcaaaa ggtgcctaaa aaacttcaca aaacacactc
      901 gccaaccccg agcgcatagt tcaaaaccgg agcttcagct acttaagaag ataggtacat
      961 aaaaccgacc aaagaaactg acgcctcact tatccctccc ctcaccagag gtccggcgcc
     1021 tgtcgattca ggagagccta ccctaggccc gaaccctgcg tcctgcgacg gagaaaagcc
     1081 taccgcacac ctaccggctg gtggccccac cctgcattat aagccaacag aacgggtgac
     1141 gtcacgacac gacgagggcg cgcgctccca aaggtacggg tgcactgccc aacggcaccg
     1201 ccataactgc cgcccccgca acagacgaca aaccgagttc tccagtcagt gacaaacttc
     1261 acgtcagggt ccccagatgg tgcccagccc atctcacccg aataagagct ttcccgcatt
     1321 agcgaagggc tcaagacctt gggttcttgc cgcccaccat gccccccacc ttgtttcaac
     1381 gacctcacag cccgcctcac aagcgtcttc cattcaagac tcgggaacag ccgccatttt
     1441 gctgcgctcc ccccaacccc cagttcaggg caaccttgct cgcggaccca gactacagcc
     1501 cttggcggtc tctccacacg cttccgtccc accgagcggc ccggcggcca cgaaagcccc
     1561 ggccagccca gcagcccgct actcaccaag tgacgatcac agcgatccac aaacaagaac
     1621 cgcgacccaa atcccggctg cgacggaact agctgtgcca cacccggcgc gtccttatat
     1681 aatcatcggc gttcaccgcc ccacggagat ccctccgcag aatcgccgag aagggactac
     1741 ttttcctcgc ctgttccgct ctctggaaag aaaaccagtg ccctagagtc acccaagtcc
     1801 cgtcctaaaa tgtccttctg ctgatactgg ggttctaagg ccgagtctta tgagcagcgg
     1861 gccgctgtcc tgagcgtccg ggcggaagga tcaggacgct cctgcgccct tcgtctgacg
     1921 tggcagcgct cgccgtgacg aggggggcgc ccgcgggagg cgccaaaacc cggcgcggag
     1981 gccaggcgcg ccccgatttc gatattcctc ggatctcgga tagatcggga ttgaggatgt
     2041 aggttgaact tctctcgggt gatcccgatc tcggatattc gggattggag taatacctgg
     2101 cgataggcgc tgccaagcaa tagccaaggc gcaaggccgg ccaagagact tgcgatagtt
     2161 cgttcgagag gtagcctgca agatggatcg gacgaaaggt ttgaagattt tccgacgagg
     2221 gccttggaga gttcggaaat ttaaatgcaa ctatggatga acgaaataga cagatcgctg
     2281 agataggtgc ctcactgatt aagcattggt aactgtcaga ccaagtttac tcatatatac
     2341 tttagattga tttaaaactt catttttaat ttaaaaggat ctaggtgaag atcctttttg
     2401 ataatctcat gaccaaaatc ccttaacgtg agttttcgtt ccactgagcg tcagaccccg
     2461 tagaaaagat caaaggatct tcttgagatc ctttttttct gcgcgtaatc tgctgcttgc
     2521 aaacaaaaaa accaccgcta ccagcggtgg tttgtttgcc ggatcaagag ctaccaactc
     2581 tttttccgaa ggtaactggc ttcagcagag cgcagatacc aaatactgtt cttctagtgt
     2641 agccgtagtt aggccaccac ttcaagaact ctgtagcacc gcctacatac ctcgctctgc
     2701 taatcctgtt accagtggct gctgccagtg gcgataagtc gtgtcttacc gggttggact
     2761 caagacgata gttaccggat aaggcgcagc ggtcgggctg aacggggggt tcgtgcacac
     2821 agcccagctt ggagcgaacg acctacaccg aactgagata cctacagcgt gagctatgag
     2881 aaagcgccac gcttcccgaa gggagaaagg cggacaggta tccggtaagc ggcagggtcg
     2941 gaacaggaga gcgcacgagg gagcttccag ggggaaacgc ctggtatctt tatagtcctg
     3001 tcgggtttcg ccacctctga cttgagcgtc gatttttgtg atgctcgtca ggggggcgga
     3061 gcctatggaa aaacgccagc aacgcggcct ttttacggtt cctggccttt tgctggcctt
     3121 ttgctcacat gatttaaatg aaactcgtaa tcggagaacg ggtgcaatag caaggaccag
     3181 atcgaacttg actgacgcaa ttctgagcgt agtcgaaacc cagacaagtc gatctcgcca
     3241 agtagctgac ttgactggtt aattaagttt cgatagccca aggtaaccaa tgagattagg
     3301 gagggaagaa agtttgatga actacttctg acccctagtg gtgtccagaa aagaccatta
     3361 aaggaatgtc ttgatcgaaa tcgagagatc gcctgcagga tagctgacga ccttaaggat
     3421 aaatttctgg taaggaggac acgtatggaa gtgggcaagt tggggaagcc gtatccgttg
     3481 ctgaatctgg catatgtggg agtataagac gcgcagcgtc gcatcaggca tttttttctg
     3541 cgccaatgcc ggtagatagc aatccggccc gaggggcaca aaaaacccct caagacccgt
     3601 ttagaggccc caaggggtta tgctacgata ccgatagaga tgggccaata ccacatttgt
     3661 agaggtttta cttgctttaa aaaacctccc acacctcccc ctgaacctga aacataaaat
     3721 gaatgcaatt gttgttgtta acttgtttat tgcagcttat aatggttaca aataaagcaa
     3781 tagcatcaca aatttcacaa ataaagcatt tttttcactg cattctagtt gtggtttgtc
     3841 caaactcatc aatgtatctt atcatgtctg tgagctgaag gtacgctgta tctcagtcag
     3901 tcaagctagc ttacgcaaac ccgtttaaaa acgattgtgc atcagccatg gtggcggccg
     3961 ctggcgggtg tgtcgagtgg atggtaggat cgacaaagat ctgatctgac ggttcactaa
     4021 accagctctg cttatataga cctcccaccg tacacgccta ccgcccattt gcgtcaatgg
     4081 ggcggagttg ttacgacatt ttggaaagtc ccgttgattt tggtgccaaa acaaactccc
     4141 attgacgtca atggggtgga gacttggaaa tccccgtgag tcaaaccgct atccacgccc
     4201 attgatgtac tgccaaaacc gcatcagcat ggtaatagcg atgactaata cgtagatgta
     4261 ctgccaagta ggaaagtccc ataaggtcat gtactgggca taatgccagg cgggccattt
     4321 accgtcattg acgtcaatag ggggcgtact tggcatatga tacacttgat gtactgccaa
     4381 gtgggcagtt taccgtaaat actccaccca ttgacgtcaa tggaaagtcc ctattggcgt
     4441 tactatggga acatacgtca ttattgacgt caatgggcgg gggtcgttgg gcggtcagcc
     4501 aggcgggcca tttaccgtaa gttatgtaac gcggaactcc atatatgggc tatgaactaa
     4561 tgaccccgta attgattact agatctggct acactcgatc agcagttaga taataaaatc
     4621 gctatccatc gaagatggat gtgtgttggt tttttgtgtg tgtaacgcaa cgattgatag
     4681 cataacccct tggggcctct aaacgggtct tgaggggttt tttgaattga gaggtagctg
     4741 aagctgctgt tatgaccact agagggaaga agatacctgt ggagctaatg gtccaagatg
     4801 tcgggagccg cgatcgctgc caaaaaggta agctgacgat agctgacgag attcgatgcc
     4861 cgacgagcaa atgagcgcca cggctgttcg cgtaagctcg aaacgacgga gattcgatag
     4921 agccagagtc gagtttaaac gattcgggat cttaaggata aatttctggt aaggaggaca
     4981 cgtatggaag tgggcaagtt ggggaagccg tatccgttgc tgaatctggc atatgtggga
     5041 gtataagacg cgcagcgtcg catcaggcat ttttttctgc gccaatgcac ctagaatcgg
     5101 ttaccaatgc ttaatcagtg aggcacctat ctcagcgatc tgtctatttc gttcatccat
     5161 agttgcctga ctccccgtcg tgtagataac tacgatacgg gagggcttac catctggccc
     5221 cagtgctgca atgataccgc gagacccacg ctcaccggct ccagatttat cagcaataaa
     5281 ccagccagcc ggaagggccg agcgcagaag tggtcctgca actttatccg cctccatcca
     5341 gtctatcaac tgttgccggg aagctagagt aagtagttcg ccagttaata gtttacgcaa
     5401 ggttgttgcc attgctacag gcatcgtggt gtcacgctcg tcgtttggta tggcttcatt
     5461 cagctccggt tcccaacgat caaggcgagt tacatgatcc cccatgttgt gcaaaaaagc
     5521 ggttagctcc ttcggtcctc caatcgttgt cagaagtaag ttggccgcag tgttatcact
     5581 catggttatg gcagcactgc ataattctct tactgtcatg ccatccgtaa gatgcttttc
     5641 tgtgactggt gaatactcaa ccaagtcatt ctgagaatag tgtatgcggc gaccgagttg
     5701 ctcttgcccg gcgtcaatac gggataatac cgcgccacat agcagaactt taaaagtgct
     5761 catcattgga aagcgttctt cggggcgaaa actctcaagg atcttaccgc tgttgagatc
     5821 cagttcgatg taacccactc gcgcacccaa ctgatcttca gcatctttta ctttcaccag
     5881 cgtttctggg tgagcaaaaa caggaaggca aaatgccgca aaaaagggaa taagggcgac
     5941 acggaaatgt tgaatactca tgcgaaagcc tcctgctgat cctgtctctt gatagatgtt
     6001 tgcaaaagct aggactcgat tatacgttga ccgatcagac tatcaatatc taggtttaaa
     6061 cagatcggta cgctgccgtg accaggcttg agtacaatat ctgacgattg gacttcctgg
     6121 gtcccaagct g
//
